Addgene plasmid #163088: pGST-Fah_S
Purpose: expressing mouse swingshift mutant FAH in bacterial cells
Depositing lab: Joseph Takahashi. Depositing organization: University of Texas Southwestern Medical Center. Publication: Tissue-specific FAH deficiency alters sleep-wake patterns and results in chronic tyrosinemia in mice. Yang S, Siepka SM, Cox KH, Kumar V, de Groot M, Chelliah Y, Chen J, Tu B, Takahashi JS. Proc Natl Acad Sci U S A. 2019 Oct 29;116(44):22229-22236. doi: 10.1073/pnas.1904485116. Epub 2019 Oct 14. PubMed 31611405.
Backbone
  Vector backbone: PGST parallel
  Backbone manufacturer: invitrogen
  Backbone size w/o insert (bp): 5042
  Total vector size (bp): 6302
  Vector type: Bacterial Expression
Growth in bacteria
  Bacterial resistance: Ampicillin, 100 μg/mL
  Growth temperature: 37°C
  Growth strain: DH5alpha
  Copy number: Low Copy
Gene/Insert
  Gene/Insert name: Fah_S
  Species: M. musculus (mouse)
  Insert size (bp): 1260
  Promoter: T7
  Tag / fusion protein: GST (N terminal on backbone)
  Cloning method: Ligation Independent Cloning
  Sequencing primers: 5′ CTGGCAAGCCACGTTTG; 3′ AGTCAGTCACGATGCGGC
Terms and licenses: Academic/Nonprofit Terms; Industry Terms: Not Available to Industry
How to cite: pGST-Fah_S was a gift from Joseph Takahashi (Addgene plasmid # 163088 ; http://n2t.net/addgene:163088 ; RRID:Addgene_163088)
