[The description below was written by a language model from this plasmid's Addgene catalogue record and pLannotate feature annotations shown in this document.]
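Description:
pGST-Fah_S is a 6.3 kb bacterial expression plasmid built on the pGST-parallel backbone for producing the mouse "swingshift" mutant form of fumarylacetoacetate hydrolase (FAH) in E. coli. It is propagated through a ColE1/pMB1-family origin and selected with ampicillin via the β-lactamase (AmpR) gene. Only fragments of the pBR322 rop and bom elements are annotated, and the catalogue lists the plasmid as low copy.

The payload is a single fusion open reading frame. An N-terminal Schistosoma japonicum glutathione S-transferase (GST) is followed by a tobacco etch virus (TEV) protease recognition site and then the roughly 1.26 kb mouse Fah coding sequence, which was inserted by ligation-independent cloning. GST allows affinity capture of the fusion on glutathione resin, and TEV cleavage can then release FAH from the tag. The catalogue entry names T7 as the promoter, but the feature table drawn from the full sequence shows a tac promoter with a lac operator directly upstream of GST and annotates no T7 promoter, so expression appears to be tac-driven. The plasmid also carries lacI under its own promoter, which supplies the repressor that keeps the operator occupied until IPTG is added. A lac promoter/operator with a lacZα fragment lies downstream of lacI as backbone carry-over.

The record does not state the specific sequence change that defines the swingshift allele. It supports use of the construct for making recombinant mutant FAH protein, in the context of work linking FAH deficiency to altered sleep-wake patterns and chronic tyrosinemia in mice.
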