Features (pLannotate 1.2.2; 18 found; start..end, strand, type, name):
     88..109     +  protein_bind   CAP binding site: CAP binding activates transcription in the presence of cAMP. E. coli catabolite activator protein
    124..154     +  promoter       lac promoter: promoter for the E. coli lac operon
    162..178     +  protein_bind   lac operator: The lac repressor binds to the lac operator to inhibit transcription in E. coli. This inhibition can be relieved by adding lactose or isopropyl-β-D-thiogalactopyranoside (IPTG). lac repressor encoded by lacI
    198..371     +  CDS            lacZα: LacZα fragment of β-galactosidase; lacZ fragment
    635..751     -  CDS            yciV (fragment): RNAAM_ECOLI - Also known as trpH From Escherichia coli (strain K12).
    827..855     +  promoter       tac promoter: strong E. coli promoter; hybrid between the trp and lac UV5 promoters
    863..879     +  protein_bind   lac operator: The lac repressor binds to the lac operator to inhibit transcription in E. coli. This inhibition can be relieved by adding lactose or isopropyl-β-D-thiogalactopyranoside (IPTG). lac repressor encoded by lacI
    902..1555    +  CDS            GST26_SCHJA: Experimental evidence at protein level: Swiss-Prot protein existence level 1. GST isoenzymes appear to play a central role in the parasite detoxification system. Other functions are also suspected including a role in increasing the solubility of haematin in the parasite gut. From Schistosoma japonicum (Blood fluke).
   1568..1588    +  CDS            TEV site: tobacco etch virus (TEV) protease recognition and cleavage site
   1607..2863    +  CDS            Fah: FAAA_MOUSE - Experimental evidence at protein level: Swiss-Prot protein existence level 1. From Mus musculus (Mouse).
   2963..3002    +  CDS            rop (fragment): Rop protein, which maintains plasmids at low copy number; rop
   3104..3144    +  misc_feature   bom (fragment): basis of mobility region from pBR322
   3249..3353    +  promoter       AmpR promoter: bla
   3354..4214    +  CDS            AmpR: β-lactamase; bla; confers resistance to ampicillin, carbenicillin, and related antibiotics
   4385..4973    +  rep_origin     ori: high-copy-number ColE1/pMB1/pBR322/pUC origin of replication
   5159..5210    -  misc_feature   bom (fragment): basis of mobility region from pBR322
   5217..5294    +  promoter       lacI promoter: lacI
   5295..75      +  CDS            lacI (across the origin): lac repressor; lacI; The lac repressor binds to the lac operator to inhibit transcription in E. coli. This inhibition can be relieved by adding lactose or isopropyl-β-D-thiogalactopyranoside (IPTG).
>Addgene plasmid #163088 | pGST-Fah_S | addgene full sequence | sequence record 320639 | Addgene NGS Result
GCCTCTCCCCGCGCGTTGGCCGATTCATTAATGCAGCTGGCACGACAGGTTTCCCGACTGGAAAGCGGGC
AGTGAGCGCAACGCAATTAATGTAAGTTAGCTCACTCATTAGGCACCCCAGGCTTTACACTTTATGCTTC
CGGCTCGTATGTTGTGTGGAATTGTGAGCGGATAACAATTTCACACAGGAAACAGCTATGACCATGATTA
CGGATTCACTGGCCGTCGTTTTACAACGTCGTGACTGGGAAAACCCTGGCGTTACCCAACTTAATCGCCT
TGCAGCACATCCCCCTTTCGCCAGCTGGCGTAATAGCGAAGAGGCCCGCACCGATCGCCCTTCCCAACAG
TTGCGCAGCCTGAATGGCGAATGGCGCTTTGCCTGGTTTCCGGCACCAGAAGCGGTGCCGGAAAGCTGGC
TGGAGTGCGATCTTCCTGAGGCCGATACTGTCGTCGTCCCCTCAAACTGGCAGATGCACGGTTACGATGC
GCCCATCTACACCAACGTGACCTATCCCATTACGGTCAATCCGCCGTTTGTTCCCACGGAGAATCCGACG
GGTTGTTACTCGCTCACATTTAATGTTGATGAAAGCTGGCTACAGGAAGGCCAGACGCGAATTATTTTTG
ATGGCGTTGGAATTAGCTTATCGACTGCACGGTGCACCAATGCTTCTGGCGTCAGGCAGCCATCGGAAGC
TGTGGTATGGCTGTGCAGGTCGTAAATCACTGCATAATTCGTGTCGCTCAAGGCGCACTCCCGTTCTGGA
TAATGTTTTTTGCGCCGACATCATAACGGTTCTGGCAAATATTCTGAAATGAGCTGTTGACAATTAATCA
TCGGCTCGTATAATGTGTGGAATTGTGAGCGGATAACAATTTCACACAGGAAACAGTATTCATGTCCCCT
ATACTAGGTTATTGGAAAATTAAGGGCCTTGTGCAACCCACTCGACTTCTTTTGGAATATCTTGAAGAAA
AATATGAAGAGCATTTGTATGAGCGCGATGAAGGTGATAAATGGCGAAACAAAAAGTTTGAATTGGGTTT
GGAGTTTCCCAATCTTCCTTATTATATTGATGGTGATGTTAAATTAACACAGTCTATGGCCATCATACGT
TATATAGCTGACAAGCACAACATGTTGGGTGGTTGTCCAAAAGAGCGTGCAGAGATTTCAATGCTTGAAG
GAGCGGTTTTGGATATTAGATACGGTGTTTCGAGAATTGCATATAGTAAAGACTTTGAAACTCTCAAAGT
TGATTTTCTTAGCAAGCTACCTGAAATGCTGAAAATGTTCGAAGATCGTTTATGTCATAAAACATATTTA
AATGGTGATCATGTAACCCATCCTGACTTCATGTTGTATGACGCTCTTGATGTTGTTTTATACATGGACC
CAATGTGCCTGGATGCGTTCCCAAAATTAGTTTGTTTTAAAAAACGTATTGAAGCTATCCCACAAATTGA
TAAGTACTTGAAATCCAGCAAGTATATAGCATGGCCTTTGCAGGGCTGGCAAGCCACGTTTGGTGGTGGC
GACCATCCTCCAAAAATCGATACGACCGAAAACCTGTATTTTCAGGGCGCCATGGATCCGGAATTCATGT
CCTTTATTCCAGTGGCCGAGGACTCCGACTTTCCCATCCAAAACCTGCCCTATGGTGTTTTCTCCACTCA
AAGCAACCCAAAGCCACGGATTGGTGTAGCCATCGGTGACCAGATCTTGGACCTGAGTGTCATTAAACAC
CTCTTTACCGGACCTGCCCTTTCCAAACATCAACATGTCTTCGATGAGACAACTCTCAGTAACTTCATGG
GTCTGGGTCAAGCTGCATGGAAGGAGGCAAGAGCATCCTTACAGAACTTACTGTCTGCCAGCCAAGCCCG
GCTCAGAGATGACAAGGAGCTTCGGCAGCGTGCATTCACCTCCCAGGCTTCTGCGACAATGCACCTTCCT
GCTACCATAGGAGACTACACGGACTTCTACTCTTCTCGGCAGCATGCCACCAATGTTGGCATTATGTTCA
GAGGCAAGGAGAATGCGCTGTTGCCAAATTGGCTCCACTTACCTGTGGGATACCATGGCCGAGCTTCCTC
CATTGTGGTATCTGGAACCCCGATTCGAAGACCCATGGGGCAGATGAGACCTGATAACTCAAAGCCTCCT
GTGTATGGTGCCTGCAGACTCTTAGACATGGAGTTGGAAATGGCTTTCTTCGTAGGCCCTGGGAACAGAT
TCGGAGAGCCAATCCCCATTTCCAAAGCCCATGAACACATTTTCGGGATGGTCCTCATGAACGACTGGAG
CGCACGAGACATCCAGCAATGGGAGTACGTCCCACTTGGGCCATTCCTGGGGAAAAGCTTTGGAACCACA
ATCTCCCCGTGGGTGGTGCCTATGGATGCCCTCATGCCCTTTGTGGTGCCAAACCCAAAGCAGGACCCCA
AGCCCTTGCCATATCTCTGCCACAGCCAGCCCTACACATTTGATATCAACCTGTCTGTCTCTTTGAAAGG
AGAAGGAATGAGCCAGGCGGCTACCATCTGCAGGTCTAACTTTAAGCACATGTACTGGACCATGCTGCAG
CAACTCACACACCACTCTGTTAATGGATGCAACCTGAGACCTGGGGACCTCTTGGCTTCTGGAACCATCA
GTGGATCAGACCCTGAAAGCTTTGGCTCCATGCTGGAACTGTCCTGGAAGGGAACAAAGGCCATCGATGT
GGAGCAGGGGCAGACCAGGACCTTCCTGCTGGACGGCGATGAAGTCATCATAACAGGTCACTGCCAGGGG
GACGGCTACCGTGTTGGCTTTGGCCAGTGTGCTGGGAAAGTGCTGCCTGCCCTTTCACCAGCCTGAAATT
CAAAGGCCTACGTCGACGAGCTCAACTAGTGCGGCCGCTTTCGAATCTAGAGCCTGCAGTCTCGAGCGGC
CGCATCGTGACTGACTGACGATCTGCCTCGCGCGTTTCGGTGATGACGGTGAAAACCTCTGACACATGCA
GCTCCCGGAGACGGTCACAGCTTGTCTGTAAGCGGATGCCGGGAGCAGACAAGCCCGTCAGGGCGCGTCA
GCGGGTGTTGGCGGGTGTCGGGGCGCAGCCATGACCCAGTCACGTAGCGATAGCGGAGTGTATAATTCTT
GAAGACGAAAGGGCCTCGTGATACGCCTATTTTTATAGGTTAATGTCATGATAATAATGGTTTCTTAGAC
GTCAGGTGGCACTTTTCGGGGAAATGTGCGCGGAACCCCTATTTGTTTATTTTTCTAAATACATTCAAAT
ATGTATCCGCTCATGAGACAATAACCCTGATAAATGCTTCAATAATATTGAAAAAGGAAGAGTATGAGTA
TTCAACATTTCCGTGTCGCCCTTATTCCCTTTTTTGCGGCATTTTGCCTTCCTGTTTTTGCTCACCCAGA
AACGCTGGTGAAAGTAAAAGATGCTGAAGATCAGTTGGGTGCACGAGTGGGTTACATCGAACTGGATCTC
AACAGCGGTAAGATCCTTGAGAGTTTTCGCCCCGAAGAACGTTTTCCAATGATGAGCACTTTTAAAGTTC
TGCTATGTGGCGCGGTATTATCCCGTGTTGACGCCGGGCAAGAGCAACTCGGTCGCCGCATACACTATTC
TCAGAATGACTTGGTTGAGTACTCACCAGTCACAGAAAAGCATCTTACGGATGGCATGACAGTAAGAGAA
TTATGCAGTGCTGCCATAACCATGAGTGATAACACTGCGGCCAACTTACTTCTGACAACGATCGGAGGAC
CGAAGGAGCTAACCGCTTTTTTGCACAACATGGGGGATCATGTAACTCGCCTTGATCGTTGGGAACCGGA
GCTGAATGAAGCCATACCAAACGACGAGCGTGACACCACGATGCCTGCAGCAATGGCAACAACGTTGCGC
AAACTATTAACTGGCGAACTACTTACTCTAGCTTCCCGGCAACAATTAATAGACTGGATGGAGGCGGATA
AAGTTGCAGGACCACTTCTGCGCTCGGCCCTTCCGGCTGGCTGGTTTATTGCTGATAAATCTGGAGCCGG
TGAGCGTGGGTCTCGCGGTATCATTGCAGCACTGGGGCCAGATGGTAAGCCCTCCCGTATCGTAGTTATC
TACACGACGGGGAGTCAGGCAACTATGGATGAACGAAATAGACAGATCGCTGAGATAGGTGCCTCACTGA
TTAAGCATTGGTAACTGTCAGACCAAGTTTACTCATATATACTTTAGATTGATTTAAAACTTCATTTTTA
ATTTAAAAGGATCTAGGTGAAGATCCTTTTTGATAATCTCATGACCAAAATCCCTTAACGTGAGTTTTCG
TTCCACTGAGCGTCAGACCCCGTAGAAAAGATCAAAGGATCTTCTTGAGATCCTTTTTTTCTGCGCGTAA
TCTGCTGCTTGCAAACAAAAAAACCACCGCTACCAGCGGTGGTTTGTTTGCCGGATCAAGAGCTACCAAC
TCTTTTTCCGAAGGTAACTGGCTTCAGCAGAGCGCAGATACCAAATACTGTCCTTCTAGTGTAGCCGTAG
TTAGGCCACCACTTCAAGAACTCTGTAGCACCGCCTACATACCTCGCTCTGCTAATCCTGTTACCAGTGG
CTGCTGCCAGTGGCGATAAGTCGTGTCTTACCGGGTTGGACTCAAGACGATAGTTACCGGATAAGGCGCA
GCGGTCGGGCTGAACGGGGGGTTCGTGCACACAGCCCAGCTTGGAGCGAACGACCTACACCGAACTGAGA
TACCTACAGCGTGAGCTATGAGAAAGCGCCACGCTTCCCGAAGGGAGAAAGGCGGACAGGTATCCGGTAA
GCGGCAGGGTCGGAACAGGAGAGCGCACGAGGGAGCTTCCAGGGGGAAACGCCTGGTATCTTTATAGTCC
TGTCGGGTTTCGCCACCTCTGACTTGAGCGTCGATTTTTGTGATGCTCGTCAGGGGGGCGGAGCCTATGG
AAAAACGCCAGCAACGCGGCCTTTTTACGGTTCCTGGCCTTTTGCTGGCCTTTTGCTCACATGTTCTTTC
CTGCGTTATCCCCTGATTCTGTGGATAACCGTATTACCGCCTTTGAGTGAGCTGATACCGCTCGCCGCAG
CCGAACGACCGAGCGCAGCGAGTCAGTGAGCGAGGAAGCGGAAGAGCGCCTGATGCGGTATTTTCTCCTT
ACGCATCTGTGCGGTATTTCACACCGCATAAATTCCGACACCATCGAATGGCGCAAAACCTTTCGCGGTA
TGGCATGATAGCGCCCGGAAGAGAGTCAATTCAGGGTGGTGAATGTGAAACCAGTAACGTTATACGATGT
CGCAGAGTATGCCGGTGTCTCTTATCAGACCGTTTCCCGCGTGGTGAACCAGGCCAGCCACGTTTCTGCG
AAAACGCGGGAAAAAGTGGAAGCGGCGATGGCGGAGCTGAATTACATTCCCAACCGCGTGGCACAACAAC
TGGCGGGCAAACAGTCGTTGCTGATTGGCGTTGCCACCTCCAGTCTGGCCCTGCACGCGCCGTCGCAAAT
TGTCGCGGCGATTAAATCTCGCGCCGATCAACTGGGTGCCAGCGTGGTGGTGTCGATGGTAGAACGAAGC
GGCGTCGAAGCCTGTAAAGCGGCGGTGCACAATCTTCTCGCGCAACGCGTCAGTGGGCTGATCATTAACT
ATCCGCTGGATGACCAGGATGCCATTGCTGTGGAAGCTGCCTGCACTAATGTTCCGGCGTTATTTCTTGA
TGTCTCTGACCAGACACCCATCAACAGTATTATTTTCTCCCATGAAGACGGTACGCGACTGGGCGTGGAG
CATCTGGTCGCATTGGGTCACCAGCAAATCGCGCTGTTAGCGGGCCCATTAAGTTCTGTCTCGGCGCGTC
TGCGTCTGGCTGGCTGGCATAAATATCTCACTCGCAATCAAATTCAGCCGATAGCGGAACGGGAAGGCGA
CTGGAGTGCCATGTCCGGTTTTCAACAAACCATGCAAATGCTGAATGAGGGCATCGTTCCCACTGCGATG
CTGGTTGCCAACGATCAGATGGCGCTGGGCGCAATGCGCGCCATTACCGAGTCCGGGCTGCGCGTTGGTG
CGGATATCTCGGTAGTGGGATACGACGATACCGAAGACAGCTCATGTTATATCCCGCCGTTAACCACCAT
CAAACAGGATTTTCGCCTGCTGGGGCAAACCAGCGTGGACCGCTTGCTGCAACTCTCTCAGGGCCAGGCG
GTGAAGGGCAATCAGCTGTTGCCCGTCTCACTGGTGAAAAGAAAAACCACCCTGGCGCCCAATACGCAAA
CC
